>Addgene plasmid #11832 | pcDNA3-CrmA | addgene full sequence | sequence record 251066 | Addgene NGS Result
ATACGCGTTGACATTGATTATTGACTAGTTATTAATAGTAATCAATTACGGGGTCATTAGTTCATAGCCC
ATATATGGAGTTCCGCGTTACATAACTTACGGTAAATGGCCCGCCTGGCTGACCGCCCAACGACCCCCGC
CCATTGACGTCAATAATGACGTATGTTCCCATAGTAACGCCAATAGGGACTTTCCATTGACGTCAATGGG
TGGAGTATTTACGGTAAACTGCCCACTTGGCAGTACATCAAGTGTATCATATGCCAAGTACGCCCCCTAT
TGACGTCAATGACGGTAAATGGCCCGCCTGGCATTATGCCCAGTACATGACCTTATGGGACTTTCCTACT
TGGCAGTACATCTACGTATTAGTCATCGCTATTACCATGGTGATGCGGTTTTGGCAGTACATCAATGGGC
GTGGATAGCGGTTTGACTCACGGGGATTTCCAAGTCTCCACCCCATTGACGTCAATGGGAGTTTGTTTTG
GCACCAAAATCAACGGGACTTTCCAAAATGTCGTAACAACTCCGCCCCATTGACGCAAATGGGCGGTAGG
CGTGTACGGTGGGAGGTCTATATAAGCAGAGCTCTCTGGCTAACTAGAGAACCCACTGCTTACTGGCTTA
TCGAAATTAATACGACTCACTATAGGGAGACCCAAGCTTCCATGGCAGACTACAAGGACGACGATGACAA
GGATATCTTCAGGGAAATCGCATCTTCTATGAAAGGAGAGAATGTATTCATTTCTCCACCGTCAATCTCG
TCAGTATTGACAATACTGTATTATGGAGCTAATGGATCCACTGCTGAACAGCTATCAAAATATGTAGAAA
AGGAGGCGGACAAGAATAAGGATGATATCTCATTCAAGTCCATGAATAAAGTATATGGGCGATATTCTGC
AGTGTTTAAAGATTCCTTTTTGAGAAAAATTGGAGATAATTTCCAAACTGTTGACTTCACTGATTGTCGC
ACTGTAGATGCGATCAACAAGTGTGTTGATATCTTCACTGAGGGGAAAATTAATCCACTATTGGATGAAC
CATTGTCTCCAGATACCTGTCTCCTAGCAATTAGTGCCGTATACTTTAAAGCAAAATGGTTGATGCCATT
TGAAAAGGAATTTACCAGTGATTATCCCTTTTACGTATCTCCAACGGAAATGGTAGATGTAAGTATGATG
TCTATGTACGGCGAGGCATTTAATCACGCATCTGTAAAAGAATCATTCGGCAACTTTTCAATCATAGAAC
TGCCATATGTTGGAGATACTAGTATGGTGGTAATTCTTCCAGACAATATTGATGGACTAGAATCCATAGA
ACAAAATCTAACAGATACAAATTTTAAGAAATGGTGTGACTCTATGGATGCTATGTTTATCGATGTGCAC
ATTCCCAAGTTTAAGGTAACAGGCTCGTATAATCTGGTGGATGCGCTAGTAAAGTTGGGACTGACAGAGG
TGTTCGGTTCAACTGGAGATTATAGCAATATGTGTAATTCAGATGTGAGTGTCGACGCTATGATCCACAA
AACGTATATAGATGTCAATGAAGAGTATACAGAAGCAGCTGCAGCAACTTGTGCGCTGGTGGCAGACTGT
GCATCAACAGTTACAAATGAGTTCTGTGCAGATCATCCGTTCATCTATGTGATTAGGCATGTCGATGGCA
AAATTCTTTTCGTTGGTAGATATTGCTCTCCAACAACTAATTAACTCGAGCATGCATCTAGAGGGCCCTA
TTCTATAGTGTCACCTAAATGCTAGAGCTCGCTGATCAGCCTCGACTGTGCCTTCTAGTTGCCAGCCATC
TGTTGTTTGCCCCTCCCCCGTGCCTTCCTTGACCCTGGAAGGTGCCACTCCCACTGTCCTTTCCTAATAA
AATGAGGAAATTGCATCGCATTGTCTGAGTAGGTGTCATTCTATTCTGGGGGGTGGGGTGGGGCAGGACA
GCAAGGGGGAGGATTGGGAAGACAATAGCAGGCATGCTGGGGATGCGGTGGGCTCTATGGCTTCTGAGGC
GGAAAGAACCAGCTGGGGCTCTAGGGGGTATCCCC
[124 nt withheld, positions 2066-2189]
C
[91 nt withheld, positions 2191-2281]
A
[49 nt withheld, positions 2283-2331]
CCTTTGACGTTGGAGTCCACGTTCTTT
[37 nt withheld, positions 2359-2395]
ACCCTATCTCGGTCTATTCTTTTGATTTATAAGGGATTTTGCCGATTTCGGCCTATTGGTTAAAAAATGA
GCTGATTTAACAAAAATTTAACGCGAATTAATTCTGTGGAATGTGTGTCAGTTAGGGTGTGGAAAGTCCC
CAGGCTCCCCAGCAGGCAGAAGTATGCAAAGCATGCATCTCAATTAGTCAGCAACCAGGTGTGGAAAGTC
CCCAGGCTCCCCAGCAGGCAGAAGTATGCAAAGCATGCATCTCAATTAGTCAGCAACCATAGTCCCGCCC
CTAACTCCGCCCATCCCGCCCCTAACTCCGCCCAGTTCCGCCCATTCTCCGCCCCATGGCTGACTAATTT
TTTTTATTTATGCAGAGGCCGAGGCCGCCTCTGCCTCTGAGCTATTCCAGAAGTAGTGAGGAGGCTTTTT
TGGAGGCCTAGGCTTTTGCAAAAAGCTCCCGGGAGCTTGTATATCCATTTTCGGATCTGATCAAGAGACA
GGATGAGGATCGTTTCGCATGATTGAACAAGATGGATTGCACGCAGGTTCTCCGGCCGCTTGGGTGGAGA
GGCTATTCGGCTATGACTGGGCACAACAGACAATCGGCTGCTCTGATGCCGCCGTGTTCCGGCTGTCAGC
GCAGGGGCGCCCGGTTCTTTTTGTCAAGACCGACCTGTCCGGTGCCCTGAATGAACTGCAGGACGAGGCA
GCGCGGCTATCGTGGCTGGCCACGACGGGCGTTCCTTGCGCAGCTGTGCTCGACGTTGTCACTGAAGCGG
GAAGGGACTGGCTGCTATTGGGCGAAGTGCCGGGGCAGGATCTCCTGTCATCTCACCTTGCTCCTGCCGA
GAAAGTATCCATCATGGCTGATGCAATGCGGCGGCTGCATACGCTTGATCCGGCTACCTGCCCATTCGAC
CACCAAGCGAAACATCGCATCGAGCGAGCACGTACTCGGATGGAAGCCGGTCTTGTCGATCAGGATGATC
TGGACGAAGAGCATCAGGGGCTCGCGCCAGCCGAACTGTTCGCCAGGCTCAAGGCGCGCATGCCCGACGG
CGAGGATCTCGTCGTGACCCATGGCGATGCCTGCTTGCCGAATATCATGGTGGAAAATGGCCGCTTTTCT
GGATTCATCGACTGTGGCCGGCTGGGTGTGGCGGACCGCTATCAGGACATAGCGTTGGCTACCCGTGATA
TTGCTGAAGAGCTTGGCGGCGAATGGGCTGACCGCTTCCTCGTGCTTTACGGTATCGCCGCTCCCGATTC
GCAGCGCATCGCCTTCTATCGCCTTCTTGACGAGTTCTTCTGAGCGGGACTCTGGGGTTCGAAATGACCG
ACCAAGCGACGCCCAACCTGCCATCACGAGATTTCGATTCCACCGCCGCCTTCTATGAAAGGTTGGGCTT
CGGAATCGTTTTCCGGGACGCCGGCTGGATGATCCTCCAGCGCGGGGATCTCATGCTGGAGTTCTTCGCC
CACCCCAACTTGTTTATTGCAGCTTATAATGGTTACAAATAAAGCAATAGCATCACAAATTTCACAAATA
AAGCATTTTTTTCACTGCATTCTAGTTGTGGTTTGTCCAAACTCATCAATGTATCTTATCATGTCTGTAT
ACCGTCGACCTCTAGCTAGAGCTTGGCGTAATCATGGTCATAGCTGTTTCCTGTGTGAAATTGTTATCCG
CTCACAATTCCACACAACATACGAGCCGGAAGCATAAAGTGTAAAGCCTGGGGTGCCTAATGAGTGAGCT
AACTCACATTAATTGCGTTGCGCTCACTGCCCGCTTTCCAGTCGGGAAACCTGTCGTGCCAGCTGCATTA
ATGAATCGGCCAACGCGCGGGGAGAGGCGGTTTGCGTATTGGGCGCTCTTCCGCTTCCTCGCTCACTGAC
TCGCTGCGCTCGGTCGTTCGGCTGCGGCGAGCGGTATCAGCTCACTCAAAGGCGGTAATACGGTTATCCA
CAGAATCAGGGGATAACGCAGGAAAGAACATGTGAGCAAAAGGCCAGCAAAAGGCCAGGAACCGTAAAAA
GGCCGCGTTGCTGGCGTTTTTCCATAGGCTCCGCCCCCCTGACGAGCATCACAAAAATCGACGCTCAAGT
CAGAGGTGGCGAAACCCGACAGGACTATAAAGATACCAGGCGTTTCCCCCTGGAAGCTCCCTCGTGCGCT
CTCCTGTTCCGACCCTGCCGCTTACCGGATACCTGTCCGCCTTTCTCCCTTCGGGAAGCGTGGCGCTTTC
TCATAGCTCACGCTGTAGGTATCTCAGTTCGGTGTAGGTCGTTCGCTCCAAGCTGGGCTGTGTGCACGAA
CCCCCCGTTCAGCCCGACCGCTGCGCCTTATCCGGTAACTATCGTCTTGAGTCCAACCCGGTAAGACACG
ACTTATCGCCACTGGCAGCAGCCACTGGTAACAGGATTAGCAGAGCGAGGTATGTAGGCGGTGCTACAGA
GTTCTTGAAGTGGTGGCCTAACTACGGCTACACTAGAAGAACAGTATTTGGTATCTGCGCTCTGCTGAAG
CCAGTTACCTTCGGAAAAAGAGTTGGTAGCTCTTGATCCGGCAAACAAACCACCGCTGGTAGCGGTGGTT
TTTTTGTTTGCAAGCAGCAGATTACGCGCAGAAAAAAAGGATCTCAAGAAGATCCTTTGATCTTTTCTAC
GGGGTCTGACGCTCAGTGGAACGAAAACTCACGTTAAGGGATTTTGGTCATGAGATTATCAAAAAGGATC
TTCACCTAGATCCTTTTAAATTAAAAATGAAGTTTTAAATCAATCTAAAGTATATATGAGTAAACTTGGT
CTGACAGTTACCAATGCTTAATCAGTGAGGCACCTATCTCAGCGATCTGTCTATTTCGTTCATCCATAGT
TGCCTGACTCCCCGTCGTGTAGATAACTACGATACGGGAGGGCTTACCATCTGGCCCCAGTGCTGCAATG
ATACCGCGAGACCCACGCTCACCGGCTCCAGATTTATCAGCAATAAACCAGCCAGCCGGAAGGGCCGAGC
GCAGAAGTGGTCCTGCAACTTTATCCGCCTCCATCCAGTCTATTAATTGTTGCCGGGAAGCTAGAGTAAG
TAGTTCGCCAGTTAATAGTTTGCGCAACGTTGTTGCCATTGCTACAGGCATCGTGGTGTCACGCTCGTCG
TTTGGTATGGCTTCATTCAGCTCCGGTTCCCAACGATCAAGGCGAGTTACATGATCCCCCATGTTGTGCA
AAAAAGCGGTTAGCTCCTTCGGTCCTCCGATCGTTGTCAGAAGTAAGTTGGCCGCAGTGTTATCACTCAT
GGTTATGGCAGCACTGCATAATTCTCTTACTGTCATGCCATCCGTAAGATGCTTTTCTGTGACTGGTGAG
TACTCAACCAAGTCATTCTGAGAATAGTGTATGCGGCGACCGAGTTGCTCTTGCCCGGCGTCAATACGGG
ATAATACCGCGCCACATAGCAGAACTTTAAAAGTGCTCATCATTGGAAAACGTTCTTCGGGGCGAAAACT
CTCAAGGATCTTACCGCTGTTGAGATCCAGTTCGATGTAACCCACTCGTGCACCCAACTGATCTTCAGCA
TCTTTTACTTTCACCAGCGTTTCTGGGTGAGCAAAAACAGGAAGGCAAAATGCCGCAAAAAAGGGAATAA
GGGCGACACGGAAATGTTGAATACTCATACTCTTCCTTTTTCAATATTATTGAAGCATTTATCAGGGTTA
TTGTCTCATGAGCGGATACATATTTGAATGTATTTAGAAAAATAAACAAATAGGGGTTCCGCGCACATTT
CCCCGAAAAGTGCCACCTGACGTCGACGGATCGGGAGATCTCCCGATCCCCTATGGTGCACTCTCAGTAC
AATCTGCTCTGATGCCGCATAGTTAAGCCAGTATCTGCTCCCTGCTTGTGTGTTGGAGGTCGCTGAGTAG
TGCGCGAGCAAAATTTAAGCTACAACAAGGCAAGGCTTGACCGACAATTGCATGAAGAATCTGCTTAGGG
TTAGGCGTTTTGCGCTGCTTCGCGATGTACGGGCCAGAT
Features (pLannotate 1.2.2; 22 found; start..end, strand, type, name):
     10..389     +  enhancer       CMV enhancer: human cytomegalovirus immediate early enhancer
    390..593     +  promoter       CMV promoter: human cytomegalovirus (CMV) immediate early promoter
    589..622     +  LTR            5' LTR (truncated) (fragment): truncated 5' long terminal repeat (LTR) from HIV-1
    638..656     +  promoter       T7 promoter: promoter for bacteriophage T7 RNA polymerase
    681..701     +  CDS            FLAG (fragment): FLAG® epitope tag, followed by an enterokinase cleavage site
    702..1721    +  CDS            CRMA: SPI2_CWPXB - Also known as SPI-2. Experimental evidence at protein level: Swiss-Prot protein existence level 1. Specific and potent inhibitor of the interleukin-1-beta converting enzyme (ICE) thereby suppressing an interleukin-1 beta response to infection. The inhibition of ICE by crmA is an example of a 'cross-class' interaction, in which a serpin inhibits a non-serine proteinase. Also inhibits granzyme B. From Cowpox virus (strain Brighton Red) (CPV).
   1752..1770    -  promoter       SP6 promoter: promoter for bacteriophage SP6 RNA polymerase
   1796..2020    +  polyA_signal   bGH poly(A) signal: bovine growth hormone polyadenylation signal
   2024..2045    +  promoter       SV40 promoter (fragment): SV40 enhancer and early promoter
   2066..2494    +  rep_origin     f1 ori (sequence partly withheld): f1 bacteriophage origin of replication; arrow indicates direction of (+) strand synthesis
   2508..2837    +  promoter       SV40 promoter: SV40 enhancer and early promoter
   2904..3695    +  CDS            neo: KKA2_KLEPN - Also known as kan, nptII. Experimental evidence at protein level: Swiss-Prot protein existence level 1. Resistance to kanamycin, neomycin, paromomycin, ribostamycin, butirosin and gentamicin B. From Klebsiella pneumoniae.
   3719..3877    +  CDS            ble (fragment): BLE_KLEPN - Experimental evidence at protein level: Swiss-Prot protein existence level 1. Binding protein with a strong affinity to the bleomycin family of antibiotics. Binds to CL990; an antimitotic-antibiotic compound. From Klebsiella pneumoniae.
   3872..3993    +  polyA_signal   SV40 poly(A) signal: SV40 polyadenylation signal
   4066..4082    -  protein_bind   lac operator: The lac repressor binds to the lac operator to inhibit transcription in E. coli. This inhibition can be relieved by adding lactose or isopropyl-β-D-thiogalactopyranoside (IPTG). lac repressor encoded by lacI
   4090..4120    -  promoter       lac promoter: promoter for the E. coli lac operon
   4135..4156    -  protein_bind   CAP binding site: CAP binding activates transcription in the presence of cAMP. E. coli catabolite activator protein
   4169..4261    -  CDS            lacI (fragment): lac repressor; lacI; The lac repressor binds to the lac operator to inhibit transcription in E. coli. This inhibition can be relieved by adding lactose or isopropyl-β-D-thiogalactopyranoside (IPTG).
   4444..5032    -  rep_origin     ori: high-copy-number ColE1/pMB1/pBR322/pUC origin of replication
   5203..6063    -  CDS            AmpR: β-lactamase; bla; confers resistance to ampicillin, carbenicillin, and related antibiotics
   6064..6168    -  promoter       AmpR promoter: bla
   6227..6279    -  misc_feature   bom (fragment): basis of mobility region from pBR322
