[The description below was written by a language model from this plasmid's Addgene catalogue record and pLannotate feature annotations shown in this document.]
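Description:
pcDNA3-CrmA is a mammalian expression plasmid built on the pcDNA3 backbone and carrying the cowpox virus gene CrmA (cytokine response modifier A, also known as SPI-2). The roughly 1 kb insert was cloned between the HindIII and XhoI sites of the polylinker, giving a sequenced plasmid of about 6.4 kb. In bacteria it is maintained at high copy from a ColE1/pUC-type origin and selected with ampicillin through the β-lactamase gene. An f1 origin is also present, which allows single-stranded DNA production. For mammalian cells, a neomycin phosphotransferase cassette driven by the SV40 early promoter and ended by the SV40 polyadenylation signal permits G418 selection of stable transfectants.

CrmA transcription is driven by the human cytomegalovirus immediate early enhancer and promoter and terminated by the bovine growth hormone polyadenylation signal. T7 and SP6 phage promoters flank the insert, so the T7 promoter can also be used for in vitro transcription of the sense strand or as a sequencing primer site. The feature annotation detects a partial FLAG epitope match immediately upstream of, and contiguous with, the CrmA coding sequence. This suggests an N-terminal tag, although the catalogue entry does not list one. Other short hits, such as the HIV-1 LTR, ble and lacI fragments, appear to be backbone remnants rather than functional elements.

CrmA is a viral serpin that inhibits interleukin-1β converting enzyme (caspase-1) and also granzyme B, an unusual case of a serpin acting on a non-serine protease. The associated publication concerns FLICE-induced apoptosis and caspase zymogen cleavage, so the plasmid is suited to expressing CrmA as a caspase inhibitor in studies of apoptotic signalling.
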