Addgene plasmid #11832: pcDNA3-CrmA
Depositing lab: Guy Salvesen. Depositing organization: Sanford Burnham Prebys Medical Discovery Institute. Publication: FLICE induced apoptosis in a cell-free system. Cleavage of caspase zymogens. Muzio M, Salvesen GS, Dixit VM. J Biol Chem. 1997 Jan 31. 272(5):2952-6. 10.1074/jbc.272.5.2952 PubMed 9006941.
Backbone
  Vector backbone: pcDNA3
  Backbone manufacturer: Invitrogen
  Backbone size w/o insert (bp): 5446
  Vector type: Mammalian Expression
  Selectable markers: Neomycin (select with G418)
Growth in bacteria
  Bacterial resistance: Ampicillin, 100 μg/mL
  Growth temperature: 37°C
  Growth strain: DH5alpha
  Copy number: High Copy
Gene/Insert
  Gene/Insert name: CrmA
  Species: Cowpox virus
  Insert size (bp): 1050
  Entrez Gene: CrmA (a.k.a. CPXV207)
  Cloning method: Restriction Enzyme; 5′ cloning site HindIII (unknown if destroyed); 3′ cloning site XhoI (unknown if destroyed)
  Sequencing primers: 5′ T7
Terms and licenses: Academic/Nonprofit Terms; Industry Terms: Not Available to Industry
How to cite: pcDNA3-CrmA was a gift from Guy Salvesen (Addgene plasmid # 11832 ; http://n2t.net/addgene:11832 ; RRID:Addgene_11832)
