>Addgene plasmid #11832 | pcDNA3-CrmA | depositor partial sequence | sequence record 7086 | Author sequence
AAGCTTCCATGGATATCTTCAGGGAAATCGCATCTTCTATGAAAGGAGAGAATGTATTCATTTCTCCACC
GTCAATCTCGTCAGTATTGACAATACTGTATTATGGAGCTAATGGATCCACTGCTGAACAGCTATCAAAA
TATGTAGAAAAGGAGGCGGACAAGAATAAGGATGATATCTCATTCAAGTCCATGAATAAAGTATATGGGC
GATATTCTGCAGTGTTTAAAGATTCCTTTTTGAGAAAAATTGGAGATAATTTCCAAACTGTTGACTTCAC
TGATTGTCGCACTGTAGATGCGATCAACAAGTGTGTTGATATCTTCACTGAGGGGAAAATTAATCCACTA
TTGGATGAACCATTGTCTCCAGATACCTGTCTCCTAGCAATTAGTGCCGTATACTTTAAAGCAAAATGGT
TGATGCCATTTGAAAAGGAATTTACCAGTGATTATCCCTTTTACGTATCTCCAACGGAAATGGTAGATGT
AAGTATGATGTCTATGTACGGCGAGGCATTTAATCACGCATCTGTAAAAGAATCATTCGGCAACTTTTCA
ATCATAGAACTGCCATATGTTGGAGATACTAGTATGGTGGTAATTCTTCCAGACAATATTGATGGACTAG
AATCCATAGAACAAAATCTAACAGATACAAATTTTAAGAAATGGTGTGACTCTATGGATGCTATGTTTAT
CGATGTGCACATTCCCAAGTTTAAGGTAACAGGCTCGTATAATCTGGTGGATGCGCTAGTAAAGTTGGGA
CTGACAGAGGTGTTCGGTTCAACTGGAGATTATAGCAATATGTGTAATTCAGATGTGAGTGTCGACGCTA
TGATCCACAAAACGTATATAGATGTCAATGAAGAGTATACAGAAGCAGCTGCAGCAACTTGTGCGCTGGT
GGCAGACTGTGCATCAACAGTTACAAATGAGTTCTGTGCAGATCATCCGTTCATCTATGTGATTAGGCAT
GTCGATGGCAAAATTCTTTTCGTTGGTAGATATTGCTCTCCAACAACTAATTAACTCGAGCATGCATCTA
