>Addgene plasmid #11832 | pcDNA3-CrmA | addgene partial sequence | sequence record 18500 | T7 5'-TAATACGACTCACTATAGGG-3'
CGACGATGACAAGGATATCTTCAGGGAAATCGCATCTTCTATGAAAGGAGAGAATGTATTCATTTCTCCA
CCGTCAATCTCGTCAGTATTGACAATACTGTATTATGGAGCTAATGGATCCACTGCTGAACAGCTATCAA
AATATGTAGAAAAGGAGGCGGACAAGAATAAGGATGATATCTCATTCAAGTCCATGAATAAAGTATATGG
GCGATATTCTGCAGTGTTTAAAGATTCCTTTTTGAGAAAAATTGGAGATAATTTCCAAACTGTTGACTTC
ACTGATTGTCGCACTGTAGATGCGATCAACAAGTGTGTTGATATCTTCACTGAGGGGAAAATTAATCCAC
TATTGGATGAACCATTGTCTCCAGATACCTGTCTCCTAGCAATTAGTGCCGTATACTTTAAAGCAAAATG
GTTGATGCCATTTGAAAAGGAATTTACCAGTGATTATCCCTTTTACGTATCTCCAACGGAAATGGTAGAT
GTAAGTATGATGTCTATGTACGGCGAGGCATTTAATCACGCATCTGTAAAAGAATCATTCGGCAACTTTT
CAATCATAGAACTGCCATATGTTGGAGATACTAGTATGGTGGTAATTCTTCCAGACAATATTGATGGACT
AGAATCCATAGAACAAAATCTAACAGATACAAATTTTAAGAAATGGTGTGACTCTATGGATGCTATGTTT
ATCGATGTGCA
